>Addgene plasmid #105591 | LRG-2.1T-neo-sgMYB(human)#4.9 | depositor full sequence | sequence record 200697 | LRG-2.1T-neo-sgMYB(human)#4.9 sequence 8307 bps
TTAATGTAGTCTTATGCAATACTCTTGTAGTCTTGCAACATGGTAACGATGAGTTAGCAACATGCCTTAC
AAGGAGAGAAAAAGCACCGTGCATGCCGATTGGTGGAAGTAAGGTGGTACGATCGTGCCTTATTAGGAAG
GCAACAGACGGGTCTGACATGGATTGGACGAACCACTGAATTGCCGCATTGCAGAGATATTGTATTTAAG
TGCCTAGCTCGATACATAAACGGGTCTCTCTGGTTAGACCAGATCTGAGCCTGGGAGCTCTCTGGCTAAC
TAGGGAACCCACTGCTTAAGCCTCAATAAAGCTTGCCTTGAGTGCTTCAAGTAGTGTGTGCCCGTCTGTT
GTGTGACTCTGGTAACTAGAGATCCCTCAGACCCTTTTAGTCAGTGTGGAAAATCTCTAGCAGTGGCGCC
CGAACAGGGACTTGAAAGCGAAAGGGAAACCAGAGGAGCTCTCTCGACGCAGGACTCGGCTTGCTGAAGC
GCGCACGGCAAGAGGCGAGGGGCGGCGACTGGTGAGTACGCCAAAAATTTTGACTAGCGGAGGCTAGAAG
GAGAGAGATGGGTGCGAGAGCGTCAGTATTAAGCGGGGGAGAATTAGATCGCGATGGGAAAAAATTCGGT
TAAGGCCAGGGGGAAAGAAAAAATATAAATTAAAACATATAGTATGGGCAAGCAGGGAGCTAGAACGATT
CGCAGTTAATCCTGGCCTGTTAGAAACATCAGAAGGCTGTAGACAAATACTGGGACAGCTACAACCATCC
CTTCAGACAGGATCAGAAGAACTTAGATCATTATATAATACAGTAGCAACCCTCTATTGTGTGCATCAAA
GGATAGAGATAAAAGACACCAAGGAAGCTTTAGACAAGATAGAGGAAGAGCAAAACAAAAGTAAGACCAC
CGCACAGCAAGCGGCCGCTGATCTTCAGACCTGGAGGAGGAGATATGAGGGACAATTGGAGAAGTGAATT
ATATAAATATAAAGTAGTAAAAATTGAACCATTAGGAGTAGCACCCACCAAGGCAAAGAGAAGAGTGGTG
CAGAGAGAAAAAAGAGCAGTGGGAATAGGAGCTTTGTTCCTTGGGTTCTTGGGAGCAGCAGGAAGCACTA
TGGGCGCAGCGTCAATGACGCTGACGGTACAGGCCAGACAATTATTGTCTGGTATAGTGCAGCAGCAGAA
CAATTTGCTGAGGGCTATTGAGGCGCAACAGCATCTGTTGCAACTCACAGTCTGGGGCATCAAGCAGCTC
CAGGCAAGAATCCTGGCTGTGGAAAGATACCTAAAGGATCAACAGCTCCTGGGGATTTGGGGTTGCTCTG
GAAAACTCATTTGCACCACTGCTGTGCCTTGGAATGCTAGTTGGAGTAATAAATCTCTGGAACAGATTTG
GAATCACACGACCTGGATGGAGTGGGACAGAGAAATTAACAATTACACAAGCTTAATACACTCCTTAATT
GAAGAATCGCAAAACCAGCAAGAAAAGAATGAACAAGAATTATTGGAATTAGATAAATGGGCAAGTTTGT
GGAATTGGTTTAACATAACAAATTGGCTGTGGTATATAAAATTATTCATAATGATAGTAGGAGGCTTGGT
AGGTTTAAGAATAGTTTTTGCTGTACTTTCTATAGTGAATAGAGTTAGGCAGGGATATTCACCATTATCG
TTTCAGACCCACCTCCCAACCCCGAGGGGACCCAGAGAGGGCCTATTTCCCATGATTCCTTCATATTTGC
ATATACGATACAAGGCTGTTAGAGAGATAATTAGAATTAATTTGACTGTAAACACAAAGATATTAGTACA
AAATACGTGACGTAGAAAGTAATAATTTCTTGGGTAGTTTGCAGTTTTAAAATTATGTTTTAAAATGGAC
TATCATATGCTTACCGTAACTTGAAAGTATTTCGATTTCTTGGCTTTATATATCTTGTGGAAAGGACGAA
ACACCCAAGGACCCTTGATGAGCTCGTTTAAGAGCTATGCTGGAAACAGCATAGCAAGTTTAAATAAGGC
TAGTCCGTTATCAACTTTGCTGGAAACAGCAAAGTGGCACCGAGTCGGTGCTTTTTTTGAATTCTAGATC
TTGAGACAAATGGCAGTATTCATCCACAATTTTAAAAGAAAAGGGGGGATTGGGGGGTACAGTGCAGGGG
AAAGAATAGTAGACATAATAGCAACAGACATACAAACTAAAGAATTACAAAAACAAATTACAAAAATTCA
AAATTTTCGGGTTTATTACAGGGACAGCAGAGATCCACTTTGGCGCCGGCTCGAGTGGCTCCGGTGCCCG
TCAGTGGGCAGAGCGCACATCGCCCACAGTCCCCGAGAAGTTGGGGGGAGGGGTCGGCAATTGAACCGGT
GCCTAGAGAAGGTGGCGCGGGGTAAACTGGGAAAGTGATGTCGTGTACTGGCTCCGCCTTTTTCCCGAGG
GTGGGGGAGAACCGTATATAAGTGCAGTAGTCGCCGTGAACGTTCTTTTTCGCAACGGGTTTGCCGCCAG
AACACAGGTGTCGTGACGCGGGATCCGCCACCATGGATTACAAAGACGATGACGATAAGATGGTGAGCAA
GGGCGAGGAGCTGTTCACCGGGGTGGTGCCCATCCTGGTCGAGCTGGACGGCGACGTAAACGGCCACAAG
TTCAGCGTGTCCGGCGAGGGCGAGGGCGATGCCACCTACGGCAAGCTGACCCTGAAGTTCATCTGCACCA
CCGGCAAGCTGCCCGTGCCCTGGCCCACCCTCGTGACCACCCTGACCTACGGCGTGCAGTGCTTCAGCCG
CTACCCCGACCACATGAAGCAGCACGACTTCTTCAAGTCCGCCATGCCCGAAGGCTACGTCCAGGAGCGC
ACCATCTTCTTCAAGGACGACGGCAACTACAAGACCCGCGCCGAGGTGAAGTTCGAGGGCGACACCCTGG
TGAACCGCATCGAGCTGAAGGGCATCGACTTCAAGGAGGACGGCAACATCCTGGGGCACAAGCTGGAGTA
CAACTACAACAGCCACAACGTCTATATCATGGCCGACAAGCAGAAGAACGGCATCAAGGTGAACTTCAAG
ATCCGCCACAACATCGAGGACGGCAGCGTGCAGCTCGCCGACCACTACCAGCAGAACACCCCCATCGGCG
ACGGCCCCGTGCTGCTGCCCGACAACCACTACCTGAGCACCCAGTCCGCCCTGAGCAAAGACCCCAACGA
GAAGCGCGATCACATGGTCCTGCTGGAGTTCGTGACCGCCGCCGGGATCACTCTCGGCATGGACGAGCTG
TACAAGGGCAGCGGCGCCACCAACTTCAGCCTGCTGAAGCAGGCCGGCGACGTGGAGGAGAACCCCGGCC
CCATGATTGAACAAGATGGATTGCACGCAGGTTCTCCGGCCGCTTGGGTGGAGAGGCTATTCGGCTATGA
CTGGGCACAACAGACAATCGGCTGCTCTGATGCCGCCGTGTTCCGGCTGTCAGCGCAGGGGCGCCCGGTT
CTTTTTGTCAAGACCGACCTGTCCGGTGCCCTGAATGAACTGCAAGACGAGGCAGCGCGGCTATCGTGGC
TGGCCACGACGGGCGTTCCTTGCGCAGCTGTGCTCGACGTTGTCACTGAAGCGGGAAGGGACTGGCTGCT
ATTGGGCGAAGTGCCGGGGCAGGATCTCCTGTCATCTCACCTTGCTCCTGCCGAGAAAGTATCCATCATG
GCTGATGCAATGCGGCGGCTGCATACGCTTGATCCGGCTACCTGCCCATTCGACCACCAAGCGAAACATC
GCATCGAGCGAGCACGTACTCGGATGGAAGCCGGTCTTGTCGATCAGGATGATCTGGACGAAGAGCATCA
GGGGCTCGCGCCAGCCGAACTGTTCGCCAGGCTCAAGGCGAGCATGCCCGACGGCGAGGATCTCGTCGTG
ACCCATGGCGATGCCTGCTTGCCGAATATCATGGTGGAAAATGGCCGCTTTTCTGGATTCATCGACTGTG
GCCGGCTGGGTGTGGCGGACCGCTATCAGGACATAGCGTTGGCTACCCGTGATATTGCTGAAGAGCTTGG
CGGCGAATGGGCTGACCGCTTCCTCGTGCTTTACGGTATCGCCGCTCCCGATTCGCAGCGCATCGCCTTC
TATCGCCTTCTTGACGAGTTCTTCTGAGTCGACAATCAACCTCTGGATTACAAAATTTGTGAAAGATTGA
CTGGTATTCTTAACTATGTTGCTCCTTTTACGCTATGTGGATACGCTGCTTTAATGCCTTTGTATCATGC
TATTGCTTCCCGTATGGCTTTCATTTTCTCCTCCTTGTATAAATCCTGGTTGCTGTCTCTTTATGAGGAG
TTGTGGCCCGTTGTCAGGCAACGTGGCGTGGTGTGCACTGTGTTTGCTGACGCAACCCCCACTGGTTGGG
GCATTGCCACCACCTGTCAGCTCCTTTCCGGGACTTTCGCTTTCCCCCTCCCTATTGCCACGGCGGAACT
CATCGCCGCCTGCCTTGCCCGCTGCTGGACAGGGGCTCGGCTGTTGGGCACTGACAATTCCGTGGTGTTG
TCGGGGAAATCATCGTCCTTTCCTTGGCTGCTCGCCTGTGTTGCCACCTGGATTCTGCGCGGGACGTCCT
TCTGCTACGTCCCTTCGGCCCTCAATCCAGCGGACCTTCCTTCCCGCGGCCTGCTGCCGGCTCTGCGGCC
TCTTCCGCGTCTTCGCCTTCGCCCTCAGACGAGTCGGATCTCCCTTTGGGCCGCCTCCCCGCGTCGACTT
TAAGACCAATGACTTACAAGGCAGCTGTAGATCTTAGCCACTTTTTAAAAGAAAAGGGGGGACTGGAAGG
GCTAATTCACTCCCAACGAAGACAAGATCTGCTTTTTGCTTGTACTGGGTCTCTCTGGTTAGACCAGATC
TGAGCCTGGGAGCTCTCTGGCTAACTAGGGAACCCACTGCTTAAGCCTCAATAAAGCTTGCCTTGAGTGC
TTCAAGTAGTGTGTGCCCGTCTGTTGTGTGACTCTGGTAACTAGAGATCCCTCAGACCCTTTTAGTCAGT
GTGGAAAATCTCTAGCAGTACGTATAGTAGTTCATGTCATCTTATTATTCAGTATTTATAACTTGCAAAG
AAATGAATATCAGAGAGTGAGAGGAACTTGTTTATTGCAGCTTATAATGGTTACAAATAAAGCAATAGCA
TCACAAATTTCACAAATAAAGCATTTTTTTCACTGCATTCTAGTTGTGGTTTGTCCAAACTCATCAATGT
ATCTTATCATGTCTGGCTCTAGCTATCCCGCCCCTAACTCCGCCCATCCCGCCCCTAACTCCGCCCAGTT
CCGCCCATTCTCCGCCCCATGGCTGACTAATTTTTTTTATTTATGCAGAGGCCGAGGCCGCCTCGGCCTC
TGAGCTATTCCAGAAGTAGTGAGGAGGCTTTTTTGGAGGCCTAGGGACGTACCCAATTCGCCCTATAGTG
AGTCGTATTACGCGCGCTCACTGGCCGTCGTTTTACAACGTCGTGACTGGGAAAACCCTGGCGTTACCCA
ACTTAATCGCCTTGCAGCACATCCCCCTTTCGCCAGCTGGCGTAATAGCGAAGAGGCCCGCACCGATCGC
CCTTCCCAACAGTTGCGCAGCCTGAATGGCGAATGGG
[124 nt withheld, positions 5638-5761]
C
[91 nt withheld, positions 5763-5853]
A
[49 nt withheld, positions 5855-5903]
CCTTTGACGTTGGAGTCCACGTTCTTT
[37 nt withheld, positions 5931-5967]
ACCCTATCTCGGTCTATTCTTTTGATTTATAAGGGATTTTGCCGATTTCGGCCTATTGGTTAAAAAATGA
GCTGATTTAACAAAAATTTAACGCGAATTTTAACAAAATATTAACGCTTACAATTTAGGTGGCACTTTTC
GGGGAAATGTGCGCGGAACCCCTATTTGTTTATTTTTCTAAATACATTCAAATATGTATCCGCTCATGAG
ACAATAACCCTGATAAATGCTTCAATAATATTGAAAAAGGAAGAGTATGAGTATTCAACATTTCCGTGTC
GCCCTTATTCCCTTTTTTGCGGCATTTTGCCTTCCTGTTTTTGCTCACCCAGAAACGCTGGTGAAAGTAA
AAGATGCTGAAGATCAGTTGGGTGCACGAGTGGGTTACATCGAACTGGATCTCAACAGCGGTAAGATCCT
TGAGAGTTTTCGCCCCGAAGAACGTTTTCCAATGATGAGCACTTTTAAAGTTCTGCTATGTGGCGCGGTA
TTATCCCGTATTGACGCCGGGCAAGAGCAACTCGGTCGCCGCATACACTATTCTCAGAATGACTTGGTTG
AGTACTCACCAGTCACAGAAAAGCATCTTACGGATGGCATGACAGTAAGAGAATTATGCAGTGCTGCCAT
AACCATGAGTGATAACACTGCGGCCAACTTACTTCTGACAACGATCGGAGGACCGAAGGAGCTAACCGCT
TTTTTGCACAACATGGGGGATCATGTAACTCGCCTTGATCGTTGGGAACCGGAGCTGAATGAAGCCATAC
CAAACGACGAGCGTGACACCACGATGCCTGTAGCAATGGCAACAACGTTGCGCAAACTATTAACTGGCGA
ACTACTTACTCTAGCTTCCCGGCAACAATTAATAGACTGGATGGAGGCGGATAAAGTTGCAGGACCACTT
CTGCGCTCGGCCCTTCCGGCTGGCTGGTTTATTGCTGATAAATCTGGAGCCGGTGAGCGTGGGTCTCGCG
GTATCATTGCAGCACTGGGGCCAGATGGTAAGCCCTCCCGTATCGTAGTTATCTACACGACGGGGAGTCA
GGCAACTATGGATGAACGAAATAGACAGATCGCTGAGATAGGTGCCTCACTGATTAAGCATTGGTAACTG
TCAGACCAAGTTTACTCATATATACTTTAGATTGATTTAAAACTTCATTTTTAATTTAAAAGGATCTAGG
TGAAGATCCTTTTTGATAATCTCATGACCAAAATCCCTTAACGTGAGTTTTCGTTCCACTGAGCGTCAGA
CCCCGTAGAAAAGATCAAAGGATCTTCTTGAGATCCTTTTTTTCTGCGCGTAATCTGCTGCTTGCAAACA
AAAAAACCACCGCTACCAGCGGTGGTTTGTTTGCCGGATCAAGAGCTACCAACTCTTTTTCCGAAGGTAA
CTGGCTTCAGCAGAGCGCAGATACCAAATACTGTTCTTCTAGTGTAGCCGTAGTTAGGCCACCACTTCAA
GAACTCTGTAGCACCGCCTACATACCTCGCTCTGCTAATCCTGTTACCAGTGGCTGCTGCCAGTGGCGAT
AAGTCGTGTCTTACCGGGTTGGACTCAAGACGATAGTTACCGGATAAGGCGCAGCGGTCGGGCTGAACGG
GGGGTTCGTGCACACAGCCCAGCTTGGAGCGAACGACCTACACCGAACTGAGATACCTACAGCGTGAGCT
ATGAGAAAGCGCCACGCTTCCCGAAGGGAGAAAGGCGGACAGGTATCCGGTAAGCGGCAGGGTCGGAACA
GGAGAGCGCACGAGGGAGCTTCCAGGGGGAAACGCCTGGTATCTTTATAGTCCTGTCGGGTTTCGCCACC
TCTGACTTGAGCGTCGATTTTTGTGATGCTCGTCAGGGGGGCGGAGCCTATGGAAAAACGCCAGCAACGC
GGCCTTTTTACGGTTCCTGGCCTTTTGCTGGCCTTTTGCTCACATGTTCTTTCCTGCGTTATCCCCTGAT
TCTGTGGATAACCGTATTACCGCCTTTGAGTGAGCTGATACCGCTCGCCGCAGCCGAACGACCGAGCGCA
GCGAGTCAGTGAGCGAGGAAGCGGAAGAGCGCCCAATACGCAAACCGCCTCTCCCCGCGCGTTGGCCGAT
TCATTAATGCAGCTGGCACGACAGGTTTCCCGACTGGAAAGCGGGCAGTGAGCGCAACGCAATTAATGTG
AGTTAGCTCACTCATTAGGCACCCCAGGCTTTACACTTTATGCTTCCGGCTCGTATGTTGTGTGGAATTG
TGAGCGGATAACAATTTCACACAGGAAACAGCTATGACCATGATTACGCCAAGCGCGCAATTAACCCTCA
CTAAAGGGAACAAAAGCTGGAGCTGCAAGC
Features (pLannotate 1.2.2; 28 found; start..end, strand, type, name):
      5..231     +  promoter       RSV promoter: Rous sarcoma virus enhancer/promoter
    232..412     +  LTR            5' LTR (truncated): truncated 5' long terminal repeat (LTR) from HIV-1
    459..584     +  misc_feature   HIV-1 Ψ: packaging signal of human immunodeficiency virus type 1
    568..931     +  CDS            HIV-1 gag (fragment): gag protein from human immunodeficiency virus 1; gag
   1077..1310    +  misc_feature   RRE: The Rev response element (RRE) of HIV-1 allows for Rev-dependent mRNA export from the nucleus to the cytoplasm.
   1687..1713    +  CDS            Rev (fragment): human immunodeficiency virus 1 (HIV-1) Rev protein; rev; enhances nuclear export of unspliced and incompletely spliced viral mRNAs
   1717..1957    +  promoter       U6 promoter: RNA polymerase III promoter for human U6 snRNA
   2004..2047    +  misc_RNA       tracrRNA (fragment): trans-activating CRISPR RNA for the Streptococcus pyogenes CRISPR/Cas9 system
   2130..2247    +  misc_feature   cPPT/CTS: central polypurine tract and central termination sequence of HIV-1
   2316..2527    +  promoter       EF-1α core promoter: core promoter for human elongation factor EF-1α
   2580..3296    +  CDS            EGFP: EGFP is a basic (constitutively fluorescent) green fluorescent protein published in 1996, derived from Aequorea victoria. It is reported to be a rapidly-maturing weak dimer with moderate acid sensitivity.
   3363..4157    +  CDS            NeoR/KanR: aminoglycoside phosphotransferase from Tn5; aph(3')-II (or nptII); confers resistance to neomycin, kanamycin, and G418 (Geneticin®)
   4164..4752    +  misc_feature   WPRE: woodchuck hepatitis virus posttranscriptional regulatory element
   4803..4822    +  misc_feature   cPPT/CTS (fragment): central polypurine tract and central termination sequence of HIV-1
   4824..5057    +  LTR            3' LTR (ΔU3): self-inactivating 3' long terminal repeat (LTR) from HIV-1
   5135..5256    +  polyA_signal   SV40 poly(A) signal: SV40 polyadenylation signal
   5296..5431    +  rep_origin     SV40 ori: SV40 origin of replication
   5452..5470    -  promoter       T7 promoter: promoter for bacteriophage T7 RNA polymerase
   5478..5633    +  CDS            lacZα (fragment): LacZα fragment of β-galactosidase; lacZ fragment
   5638..6066    +  rep_origin     f1 ori (sequence partly withheld): f1 bacteriophage origin of replication; arrow indicates direction of (+) strand synthesis
   6119..6223    +  promoter       AmpR promoter: bla
   6224..7084    +  CDS            AmpR: β-lactamase; bla; confers resistance to ampicillin, carbenicillin, and related antibiotics
   7255..7843    +  rep_origin     ori: high-copy-number ColE1/pMB1/pBR322/pUC origin of replication
   8026..8118    +  CDS            lacI (fragment): lac repressor; lacI; The lac repressor binds to the lac operator to inhibit transcription in E. coli. This inhibition can be relieved by adding lactose or isopropyl-β-D-thiogalactopyranoside (IPTG).
   8131..8152    +  protein_bind   CAP binding site: CAP binding activates transcription in the presence of cAMP. E. coli catabolite activator protein
   8167..8197    +  promoter       lac promoter: promoter for the E. coli lac operon
   8205..8221    +  protein_bind   lac operator: The lac repressor binds to the lac operator to inhibit transcription in E. coli. This inhibition can be relieved by adding lactose or isopropyl-β-D-thiogalactopyranoside (IPTG). lac repressor encoded by lacI
   8266..8284    +  promoter       T3 promoter: promoter for bacteriophage T3 RNA polymerase
