>Addgene plasmid #105591 | LRG-2.1T-neo-sgMYB(human)#4.9 | addgene full sequence | sequence record 203994 | Addgene NGS Result
TTAATGTAGTCTTATGCAATACTCTTGTAGTCTTGCAACATGGTAACGATGAGTTAGCAACATGCCTTAC
AAGGAGAGAAAAAGCACCGTGCATGCCGATTGGTGGAAGTAAGGTGGTACGATCGTGCCTTATTAGGAAG
GCAACAGACGGGTCTGACATGGATTGGACGAACCACTGAATTGCCGCATTGCAGAGATATTGTATTTAAG
TGCCTAGCTCGATACATAAACGGGTCTCTCTGGTTAGACCAGATCTGAGCCTGGGAGCTCTCTGGCTAAC
TAGGGAACCCACTGCTTAAGCCTCAATAAAGCTTGCCTTGAGTGCTTCAAGTAGTGTGTGCCCGTCTGTT
GTGTGACTCTGGTAACTAGAGATCCCTCAGACCCTTTTAGTCAGTGTGGAAAATCTCTAGCAGTGGCGCC
CGAACAGGGACTTGAAAGCGAAAGGGAAACCAGAGGAGCTCTCTCGACGCAGGACTCGGCTTGCTGAAGC
GCGCACGGCAAGAGGCGAGGGGCGGCGACTGGTGAGTACGCCAAAAATTTTGACTAGCGGAGGCTAGAAG
GAGAGAGATGGGTGCGAGAGCGTCAGTATTAAGCGGGGGAGAATTAGATCGCGATGGGAAAAAATTCGGT
TAAGGCCAGGGGGAAAGAAAAAATATAAATTAAAACATATAGTATGGGCAAGCAGGGAGCTAGAACGATT
CGCAGTTAATCCTGGCCTGTTAGAAACATCAGAAGGCTGTAGACAAATACTGGGACAGCTACAACCATCC
CTTCAGACAGGATCAGAAGAACTTAGATCATTATATAATACAGTAGCAACCCTCTATTGTGTGCATCAAA
GGATAGAGATAAAAGACACCAAGGAAGCTTTAGACAAGATAGAGGAAGAGCAAAACAAAAGTAAGACCAC
CGCACAGCAAGCGGCCGCTGATCTTCAGACCTGGAGGAGGAGATATGAGGGACAATTGGAGAAGTGAATT
ATATAAATATAAAGTAGTAAAAATTGAACCATTAGGAGTAGCACCCACCAAGGCAAAGAGAAGAGTGGTG
CAGAGAGAAAAAAGAGCAGTGGGAATAGGAGCTTTGTTCCTTGGGTTCTTGGGAGCAGCAGGAAGCACTA
TGGGCGCAGCGTCAATGACGCTGACGGTACAGGCCAGACAATTATTGTCTGGTATAGTGCAGCAGCAGAA
CAATTTGCTGAGGGCTATTGAGGCGCAACAGCATCTGTTGCAACTCACAGTCTGGGGCATCAAGCAGCTC
CAGGCAAGAATCCTGGCTGTGGAAAGATACCTAAAGGATCAACAGCTCCTGGGGATTTGGGGTTGCTCTG
GAAAACTCATTTGCACCACTGCTGTGCCTTGGAATGCTAGTTGGAGTAATAAATCTCTGGAACAGATTTG
GAATCACACGACCTGGATGGAGTGGGACAGAGAAATTAACAATTACACAAGCTTAATACACTCCTTAATT
GAAGAATCGCAAAACCAGCAAGAAAAGAATGAACAAGAATTATTGGAATTAGATAAATGGGCAAGTTTGT
GGAATTGGTTTAACATAACAAATTGGCTGTGGTATATAAAATTATTCATAATGATAGTAGGAGGCTTGGT
AGGTTTAAGAATAGTTTTTGCTGTACTTTCTATAGTGAATAGAGTTAGGCAGGGATATTCACCATTATCG
TTTCAGACCCACCTCCCAACCCCGAGGGGACCCAGAGAGGGCCTATTTCCCATGATTCCTTCATATTTGC
ATATACGATACAAGGCTGTTAGAGAGATAATTAGAATTAATTTGACTGTAAACACAAAGATATTAGTACA
AAATACGTGACGTAGAAAGTAATAATTTCTTGGGTAGTTTGCAGTTTTAAAATTATGTTTTAAAATGGAC
TATCATATGCTTACCGTAACTTGAAAGTATTTCGATTTCTTGGCTTTATATATCTTGTGGAAAGGACGAA
ACACCGCAAGGACCCTTGATGAGCTCGTTTAAGAGCTATGCTGGAAACAGCATAGCAAGTTTAAATAAGG
CTAGTCCGTTATCAACTTTGCTGGAAACAGCAAAGTGGCACCGAGTCGGTGCTTTTTTTGAATTCTAGAT
CTTGAGACAAATGGCAGTATTCATCCACAATTTTAAAAGAAAAGGGGGGATTGGGGGGTACAGTGCAGGG
GAAAGAATAGTAGACATAATAGCAACAGACATACAAACTAAAGAATTACAAAAACAAATTACAAAAATTC
AAAATTTTCGGGTTTATTACAGGGACAGCAGAGATCCACTTTGGCGCCGGCTCGAGTGGCTCCGGTGCCC
GTCAGTGGGCAGAGCGCACATCGCCCACAGTCCCCGAGAAGTTGGGGGGAGGGGTCGGCAATTGAACCGG
TGCCTAGAGAAGGTGGCGCGGGGTAAACTGGGAAAGTGATGTCGTGTACTGGCTCCGCCTTTTTCCCGAG
GGTGGGGGAGAACCGTATATAAGTGCAGTAGTCGCCGTGAACGTTCTTTTTCGCAACGGGTTTGCCGCCA
GAACACAGGTGTCGTGACGCGGGATCCGCCACCATGGATTACAAAGACGATGACGATAAGATGGTGAGCA
AGGGCGAGGAGCTGTTCACCGGGGTGGTGCCCATCCTGGTCGAGCTGGACGGCGACGTAAACGGCCACAA
GTTCAGCGTGTCCGGCGAGGGCGAGGGCGATGCCACCTACGGCAAGCTGACCCTGAAGTTCATCTGCACC
ACCGGCAAGCTGCCCGTGCCCTGGCCCACCCTCGTGACCACCCTGACCTACGGCGTGCAGTGCTTCAGCC
GCTACCCCGACCACATGAAGCAGCACGACTTCTTCAAGTCCGCCATGCCCGAAGGCTACGTCCAGGAGCG
CACCATCTTCTTCAAGGACGACGGCAACTACAAGACCCGCGCCGAGGTGAAGTTCGAGGGCGACACCCTG
GTGAACCGCATCGAGCTGAAGGGCATCGACTTCAAGGAGGACGGCAACATCCTGGGGCACAAGCTGGAGT
ACAACTACAACAGCCACAACGTCTATATCATGGCCGACAAGCAGAAGAACGGCATCAAGGTGAACTTCAA
GATCCGCCACAACATCGAGGACGGCAGCGTGCAGCTCGCCGACCACTACCAGCAGAACACCCCCATCGGC
GACGGCCCCGTGCTGCTGCCCGACAACCACTACCTGAGCACCCAGTCCGCCCTGAGCAAAGACCCCAACG
AGAAGCGCGATCACATGGTCCTGCTGGAGTTCGTGACCGCCGCCGGGATCACTCTCGGCATGGACGAGCT
GTACAAGGGCAGCGGCGCCACCAACTTCAGCCTGCTGAAGCAGGCCGGCGACGTGGAGGAGAACCCCGGC
CCCATGCTTGAACAAGATGGATTGCACGCAGGTTCTCCGGCCGCTTGGGTGGAGAGGCTATTCGGCTATG
ACTGGGCACAACAGACAATCGGCTGCTCTGATGCCGCCGTGTTCCGGCTGTCAGCGCAGGGGCGCCCGGT
TCTTTTTGTCAAGACCGACCTGTCCGGTGCCCTGAATGAACTGCAGGACGAGGCAGCGCGGCTATCGTGG
CTGGCCACGACGGGCGTTCCTTGCGCAGCTGTGCTCGACGTTGTCACTGAAGCGGGAAGGGACTGGCTGC
TATTGGGCGAAGTGCCGGGGCAGGATCTCCTGTCATCTCACCTTGCTCCTGCCGAGAAAGTATCCATCAT
GGCTGATGCAATGCGGCGGCTGCATACGCTTGATCCGGCTACCTGCCCATTCGACCACCAAGCGAAACAT
CGCATCGAGCGAGCACGTACTCGGATGGAAGCCGGTCTTGTCGATCAGGATGATCTGGACGAAGAGCATC
AGGGGCTCGCGCCAGCCGAACTGTTCGCCAGGCTCAAGGCGCGCATGCCCGACGGCGAGGATCTCGTCGT
GACCCATGGCGATGCCTGCTTGCCGAATATCATGGTGGAAAATGGCCGCTTTTCTGGATTCATCGACTGT
GGCCGGCTGGGTGTGGCGGACCGCTATCAGGACATAGCGTTGGCTACCCGTGATATTGCTGAAGAGCTTG
GCGGCGAATGGGCTGACCGCTTCCTCGTGCTTTACGGTATCGCCGCTCCCGATTCGCAGCGCATCGCCTT
CTATCGCCTTCTTGACGAGTTCTTCTGAGTCGACAATCAACCTCTGGATTACAAAATTTGTGAAAGATTG
ACTGGTATTCTTAACTATGTTGCTCCTTTTACGCTATGTGGATACGCTGCTTTAATGCCTTTGTATCATG
CTATTGCTTCCCGTATGGCTTTCATTTTCTCCTCCTTGTATAAATCCTGGTTGCTGTCTCTTTATGAGGA
GTTGTGGCCCGTTGTCAGGCAACGTGGCGTGGTGTGCACTGTGTTTGCTGACGCAACCCCCACTGGTTGG
GGCATTGCCACCACCTGTCAGCTCCTTTCCGGGACTTTCGCTTTCCCCCTCCCTATTGCCACGGCGGAAC
TCATCGCCGCCTGCCTTGCCCGCTGCTGGACAGGGGCTCGGCTGTTGGGCACTGACAATTCCGTGGTGTT
GTCGGGGAAATCATCGTCCTTTCCTTGGCTGCTCGCCTGTGTTGCCACCTGGATTCTGCGCGGGACGTCC
TTCTGCTACGTCCCTTCGGCCCTCAATCCAGCGGACCTTCCTTCCCGCGGCCTGCTGCCGGCTCTGCGGC
CTCTTCCGCGTCTTCGCCTTCGCCCTCAGACGAGTCGGATCTCCCTTTGGGCCGCCTCCCCGCGTCGACT
TTAAGACCAATGACTTACAAGGCAGCTGTAGATCTTAGCCACTTTTTAAAAGAAAAGGGGGGACTGGAAG
GGCTAATTCACTCCCAACGAAGACAAGATCTGCTTTTTGCTTGTACTGGGTCTCTCTGGTTAGACCAGAT
CTGAGCCTGGGAGCTCTCTGGCTAACTAGGGAACCCACTGCTTAAGCCTCAATAAAGCTTGCCTTGAGTG
CTTCAAGTAGTGTGTGCCCGTCTGTTGTGTGACTCTGGTAACTAGAGATCCCTCAGACCCTTTTAGTCAG
TGTGGAAAATCTCTAGCAGTACGTATAGTAGTTCATGTCATCTTATTATTCAGTATTTATAACTTGCAAA
GAAATGAATATCAGAGAGTGAGAGGAACTTGTTTATTGCAGCTTATAATGGTTACAAATAAAGCAATAGC
ATCACAAATTTCACAAATAAAGCATTTTTTTCACTGCATTCTAGTTGTGGTTTGTCCAAACTCATCAATG
TATCTTATCATGTCTGGCTCTAGCTATCCCGCCCCTAACTCCGCCCATCCCGCCCCTAACTCCGCCCAGT
TCCGCCCATTCTCCGCCCCATGGCTGACTAATTTTTTTTATTTATGCAGAGGCCGAGGCCGCCTCGGCCT
CTGAGCTATTCCAGAAGTAGTGAGGAGGCTTTTTTGGAGGCCTAGGGACGTACCCAATTCGCCCTATAGT
GAGTCGTATTACGCGCGCTCACTGGCCGTCGTTTTACAACGTCGTGACTGGGAAAACCCTGGCGTTACCC
AACTTAATCGCCTTGCAGCACATCCCCCTTTCGCCAGCTGGCGTAATAGCGAAGAGGCCCGCACCGATCG
CCCTTCCCAACAGTTGCGCAGCCTGAATGGCGAATGGG
[124 nt withheld, positions 5639-5762]
C
[91 nt withheld, positions 5764-5854]
A
[49 nt withheld, positions 5856-5904]
CCTTTGACGTTGGAGTCCACGTTCTTT
[37 nt withheld, positions 5932-5968]
ACCCTATCTCGGTCTATTCTTTTGATTTATAAGGGATTTTGCCGATTTCGGCCTATTGGTTAAAAAATGA
GCTGATTTAACAAAAATTTAACGCGAATTTTAACAAAATATTAACGCTTACAATTTAGGTGGCACTTTTC
GGGGAAATGTGCGCGGAACCCCTATTTGTTTATTTTTCTAAATACATTCAAATATGTATCCGCTCATGAG
ACAATAACCCTGATAAATGCTTCAATAATATTGAAAAAGGAAGAGTATGAGTATTCAACATTTCCGTGTC
GCCCTTATTCCCTTTTTTGCGGCATTTTGCCTTCCTGTTTTTGCTCACCCAGAAACGCTGGTGAAAGTAA
AAGATGCTGAAGATCAGTTGGGTGCACGAGTGGGTTACATCGAACTGGATCTCAACAGCGGTAAGATCCT
TGAGAGTTTTCGCCCCGAAGAACGTTTTCCAATGATGAGCACTTTTAAAGTTCTGCTATGTGGCGCGGTA
TTATCCCGTATTGACGCCGGGCAAGAGCAACTCGGTCGCCGCATACACTATTCTCAGAATGACTTGGTTG
AGTACTCACCAGTCACAGAAAAGCATCTTACGGATGGCATGACAGTAAGAGAATTATGCAGTGCTGCCAT
AACCATGAGTGATAACACTGCGGCCAACTTACTTCTGACAACGATCGGAGGACCGAAGGAGCTAACCGCT
TTTTTGCACAACATGGGGGATCATGTAACTCGCCTTGATCGTTGGGAACCGGAGCTGAATGAAGCCATAC
CAAACGACGAGCGTGACACCACGATGCCTGTAGCAATGGCAACAACGTTGCGCAAACTATTAACTGGCGA
ACTACTTACTCTAGCTTCCCGGCAACAATTAATAGACTGGATGGAGGCGGATAAAGTTGCAGGACCACTT
CTGCGCTCGGCCCTTCCGGCTGGCTGGTTTATTGCTGATAAATCTGGAGCCGGTGAGCGTGGGTCTCGCG
GTATCATTGCAGCACTGGGGCCAGATGGTAAGCCCTCCCGTATCGTAGTTATCTACACGACGGGGAGTCA
GGCAACTATGGATGAACGAAATAGACAGATCGCTGAGATAGGTGCCTCACTGATTAAGCATTGGTAACTG
TCAGACCAAGTTTACTCATATATACTTTAGATTGATTTAAAACTTCATTTTTAATTTAAAAGGATCTAGG
TGAAGATCCTTTTTGATAATCTCATGACCAAAATCCCTTAACGTGAGTTTTCGTTCCACTGAGCGTCAGA
CCCCGTAGAAAAGATCAAAGGATCTTCTTGAGATCCTTTTTTTCTGCGCGTAATCTGCTGCTTGCAAACA
AAAAAACCACCGCTACCAGCGGTGGTTTGTTTGCCGGATCAAGAGCTACCAACTCTTTTTCCGAAGGTAA
CTGGCTTCAGCAGAGCGCAGATACCAAATACTGTTCTTCTAGTGTAGCCGTAGTTAGGCCACCACTTCAA
GAACTCTGTAGCACCGCCTACATACCTCGCTCTGCTAATCCTGTTACCAGTGGCTGCTGCCAGTGGCGAT
AAGTCGTGTCTTACCGGGTTGGACTCAAGACGATAGTTACCGGATAAGGCGCAGCGGTCGGGCTGAACGG
GGGGTTCGTGCACACAGCCCAGCTTGGAGCGAACGACCTACACCGAACTGAGATACCTACAGCGTGAGCT
ATGAGAAAGCGCCACGCTTCCCGAAGGGAGAAAGGCGGACAGGTATCCGGTAAGCGGCAGGGTCGGAACA
GGAGAGCGCACGAGGGAGCTTCCAGGGGGAAACGCCTGGTATCTTTATAGTCCTGTCGGGTTTCGCCACC
TCTGACTTGAGCGTCGATTTTTGTGATGCTCGTCAGGGGGGCGGAGCCTATGGAAAAACGCCAGCAACGC
GGCCTTTTTACGGTTCCTGGCCTTTTGCTGGCCTTTTGCTCACATGTTCTTTCCTGCGTTATCCCCTGAT
TCTGTGGATAACCGTATTACCGCCTTTGAGTGAGCTGATACCGCTCGCCGCAGCCGAACGACCGAGCGCA
GCGAGTCAGTGAGCGAGGAAGCGGAAGAGCGCCCAATACGCAAACCGCCTCTCCCCGCGCGTTGGCCGAT
TCATTAATGCAGCTGGCACGACAGGTTTCCCGACTGGAAAGCGGGCAGTGAGCGCAACGCAATTAATGTG
AGTTAGCTCACTCATTAGGCACCCCAGGCTTTACACTTTATGCTTCCGGCTCGTATGTTGTGTGGAATTG
TGAGCGGATAACAATTTCACACAGGAAACAGCTATGACCATGATTACGCCAAGCGCGCAATTAACCCTCA
CTAAAGGGAACAAAAGCTGGAGCTGCAAGC
Features (pLannotate 1.2.2; 28 found; start..end, strand, type, name):
      5..231     +  promoter       RSV promoter: Rous sarcoma virus enhancer/promoter
    232..412     +  LTR            5' LTR (truncated): truncated 5' long terminal repeat (LTR) from HIV-1
    459..584     +  misc_feature   HIV-1 Ψ: packaging signal of human immunodeficiency virus type 1
    568..931     +  CDS            HIV-1 gag (fragment): gag protein from human immunodeficiency virus 1; gag
   1077..1310    +  misc_feature   RRE: The Rev response element (RRE) of HIV-1 allows for Rev-dependent mRNA export from the nucleus to the cytoplasm.
   1687..1713    +  CDS            Rev (fragment): human immunodeficiency virus 1 (HIV-1) Rev protein; rev; enhances nuclear export of unspliced and incompletely spliced viral mRNAs
   1717..1957    +  promoter       U6 promoter: RNA polymerase III promoter for human U6 snRNA
   2005..2048    +  misc_RNA       tracrRNA (fragment): trans-activating CRISPR RNA for the Streptococcus pyogenes CRISPR/Cas9 system
   2131..2248    +  misc_feature   cPPT/CTS: central polypurine tract and central termination sequence of HIV-1
   2317..2528    +  promoter       EF-1α core promoter: core promoter for human elongation factor EF-1α
   2581..3297    +  CDS            EGFP: EGFP is a basic (constitutively fluorescent) green fluorescent protein published in 1996, derived from Aequorea victoria. It is reported to be a rapidly-maturing weak dimer with moderate acid sensitivity.
   3364..4158    +  CDS            NeoR/KanR: aminoglycoside phosphotransferase from Tn5; aph(3')-II (or nptII); confers resistance to neomycin, kanamycin, and G418 (Geneticin®)
   4165..4753    +  misc_feature   WPRE: woodchuck hepatitis virus posttranscriptional regulatory element
   4804..4823    +  misc_feature   cPPT/CTS (fragment): central polypurine tract and central termination sequence of HIV-1
   4825..5058    +  LTR            3' LTR (ΔU3): self-inactivating 3' long terminal repeat (LTR) from HIV-1
   5136..5257    +  polyA_signal   SV40 poly(A) signal: SV40 polyadenylation signal
   5297..5432    +  rep_origin     SV40 ori: SV40 origin of replication
   5453..5471    -  promoter       T7 promoter: promoter for bacteriophage T7 RNA polymerase
   5479..5634    +  CDS            lacZα (fragment): LacZα fragment of β-galactosidase; lacZ fragment
   5639..6067    +  rep_origin     f1 ori (sequence partly withheld): f1 bacteriophage origin of replication; arrow indicates direction of (+) strand synthesis
   6120..6224    +  promoter       AmpR promoter: bla
   6225..7085    +  CDS            AmpR: β-lactamase; bla; confers resistance to ampicillin, carbenicillin, and related antibiotics
   7256..7844    +  rep_origin     ori: high-copy-number ColE1/pMB1/pBR322/pUC origin of replication
   8027..8119    +  CDS            lacI (fragment): lac repressor; lacI; The lac repressor binds to the lac operator to inhibit transcription in E. coli. This inhibition can be relieved by adding lactose or isopropyl-β-D-thiogalactopyranoside (IPTG).
   8132..8153    +  protein_bind   CAP binding site: CAP binding activates transcription in the presence of cAMP. E. coli catabolite activator protein
   8168..8198    +  promoter       lac promoter: promoter for the E. coli lac operon
   8206..8222    +  protein_bind   lac operator: The lac repressor binds to the lac operator to inhibit transcription in E. coli. This inhibition can be relieved by adding lactose or isopropyl-β-D-thiogalactopyranoside (IPTG). lac repressor encoded by lacI
   8267..8285    +  promoter       T3 promoter: promoter for bacteriophage T3 RNA polymerase
