[The description below was written by a language model from this plasmid's Addgene catalogue record and pLannotate feature annotations shown in this document.]
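Description:
LRG-2.1T-neo-sgMYB(human)#4.9 is a lentiviral CRISPR guide-RNA vector built on the LRG 2.1T backbone (hU6-sgRNA-EFS-GFP-P2A-Neo). It is an HIV-1-derived transfer plasmid. An RSV promoter fused to a truncated 5' LTR drives the genomic RNA. This is followed by the Ψ packaging signal with a gag fragment, the RRE for Rev-dependent nuclear export and a cPPT/CTS. The 3' LTR is a ΔU3 self-inactivating LTR that silences LTR promoter activity after integration. Outside the viral cassette are an SV40 poly(A) signal and SV40 ori, an f1 ori, remnants of a lac/T7/T3 cloning region, a high-copy ColE1/pUC origin and AmpR for ampicillin selection in E. coli.

The payload has two expression units. A human U6 RNA polymerase III promoter transcribes a single guide RNA made of a spacer directed against the DNA-binding domain of human MYB joined to a Streptococcus pyogenes Cas9 scaffold, which is annotated as a tracrRNA fragment. Downstream, the EF-1α core (EFS) promoter drives EGFP linked to NeoR. The backbone name gives the linker as a P2A peptide, so transduced cells are both fluorescent and G418-selectable. A WPRE enhances transcript expression. The plasmid encodes no Cas9, so the nuclease must be supplied separately, for example by Cas9-expressing target cells.

The stated purpose is lentiviral delivery of a MYB-targeting guide with a GFP marker and neomycin resistance, and the associated publication concerns MYB in acute myeloid leukemia. Repository sequencing found two NeoR substitutions (I2L and S177R) that are not known to impair selection. The repository and depositor sequences differ by a single nucleotide in length and share the same annotated features.
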