Addgene plasmid #105591: LRG-2.1T-neo-sgMYB(human)#4.9
Purpose: lentivirally express gRNA targeting human MYB DBD with GFP marker and neo resistance
Depositing lab: Christopher Vakoc. Depositing organization: Cold Spring Harbor Laboratory. Publication: A TFIID-SAGA Perturbation that Targets MYB and Suppresses Acute Myeloid Leukemia. Xu Y, Milazzo JP, Somerville TDD, Tarumoto Y, Huang YH, Ostrander EL, Wilkinson JE, Challen GA, Vakoc CR. Cancer Cell. 2018 Jan 8;33(1):13-28.e8. doi: 10.1016/j.ccell.2017.12.002. PubMed 29316427.
Backbone
  Vector backbone: LRG 2.1T(hU6-sgRNA- EFS-GFP-P2A-Neo)
  Vector type: Mammalian Expression, Lentiviral, CRISPR
  Selectable markers: Neomycin (select with G418)
Growth in bacteria
  Bacterial resistance: Ampicillin, 100 μg/mL
  Growth temperature: 37°C
  Growth strain: NEB Stable
  Copy number: Unknown
Gene/Insert
  Gene/Insert name: gRNA targeting human MYB DBD
  gRNA/shRNA sequence: CAAGGACCCTTGATGAGCTC
  Species: H. sapiens (human)
  Promoter: hU6
  Cloning method: Ligation Independent Cloning
  Sequencing primers: 5′ GAC TAT CAT ATG CTT ACC GT
Terms and licenses: Academic/Nonprofit Terms; Industry Terms: Not Available to Industry
Depositor comments: Addgene's sequencing found I2L and S177R in NeoR. These mutations are not known to affect neomycin selection.
How to cite: LRG-2.1T-neo-sgMYB(human)#4.9 was a gift from Christopher Vakoc (Addgene plasmid # 105591 ; http://n2t.net/addgene:105591 ; RRID:Addgene_105591)
